>Addgene plasmid #109613 | actc1b-mKate2-rab24 | addgene full sequence | sequence record 224769 | Addgene NGS Result
GCAAGTTTGTACAAAAAAGCAGGCTGCCACCATGGTGAGCGAGCTGATTAAGGAGAACATGCACATGAAG
CTGTACATGGAGGGCACCGTGAACAACCACCACTTCAAGTGCACATCCGAGGGCGAAGGCAAGCCCTACG
AGGGCACCCAGACCATGAGAATCAAGGCGGTCGAGGGCGGCCCTCTCCCCTTCGCCTTCGACATCCTGGC
TACCAGCTTCATGTACGGCAGCAAAACCTTCATCAACCACACCCAGGGCATCCCCGACTTCTTTAAGCAG
TCCTTCCCCGAGGGCTTCACATGGGAGAGAGTCACCACATACGAAGACGGGGGCGTGCTGACCGCTACCC
AGGACACCAGCCTCCAGGACGGCTGCCTCATCTACAACGTCAAGATCAGAGGGGTGAACTTCCCATCCAA
CGGCCCTGTGATGCAGAAGAAAACACTCGGCTGGGAGGCCTCCACCGAGACCCTGTACCCCGCTGACGGC
GGCCTGGAAGGCAGAGCCGACATGGCCCTGAAGCTCGTGGGCGGGGGCCACCTGATCTGCAACTTGAAGA
CCACATACAGATCCAAGAAACCCGCTAAGAACCTCAAGATGCCCGGCGTCTACTATGTGGACAGAAGACT
GGAAAGAATCAAGGAGGCCGACAAAGAGACCTACGTCGAGCAGCACGAGGTGGCTGTGGCCAGATACTGC
GACCTCCCTAGCAAACTGGGGCACAGAGACCCAGCTTTCTTGTACAAAGTGGTGACTGCCATGCGAGTGG
ACGCTAAGGTTGTCATGCTTGGCAAAGAAAGCGTTGGTAAAACCAGTCTGGTGGAGAGATATGTACATCG
TCGCTTTCTTGTGGGACCTTACCAAAATACTATAGGGGCTGCATTTGTTGCAAAAGCCCTCAATGTTGGT
GAGAAGGTGATTACACTGGGAATATGGGACACCGCTGGGTCTGAACGTTATGAAGCAATGAGCAGAATTT
ACTACAGAGGAGCTCGTGCTGCCATTGTCTGCTATGACTTGACTGACAGCAGCAGTTTTGGAAGGGCCAG
GTTCTGGGTGAAGGAGTTGCAGAACTGTGAGGAGCACTGCAAAATATATCTATGTGGTACCAAAAGTGAC
CTGATTGAGGCGGACCGAAGCACGCGGCAAGTAGACTACCATGATGTTCAAGACTTTGCAGATGAAATAG
GTGCACAACATTTCGAGACGTCCAGCAAAACAGGAAAAAATGTTGATGAGGTGTTTCAGAAGGTGGCTGA
AGATTTTAGTAGCTGTGCTTTAGAGTTCATGCAAGAGGAGAAGGGGGTGGATCTCGGGCAAAAGAAGGAC
TCTTATTTTGACAACTGCTGCCATAACTGACAACTTTATTATACATAGTTGATAATTCACTGGCCGTCGT
TTTACGGTACCATCGATGATGATCCAGACATGATAAGATACATTGATGAGTTTGGACAAACCACAACTAG
AATGCAGTGAAAAAAATGCTTTATTTGTGAAATTTGTGATGCTATTGCTTTATTTGTAACCATTATAAGC
TGCAATAAACAAGTTAACAACAACAATTGCATTCATTTTATGTTTCAGGTTCAGGGGGAGGTGTGGGAGG
TTTTTTAAAGCAAGTAAAACCTCTACAAATGTGGTATGGCTGATTATGATCCTCTAGATCAGATCTGCGA
AGATACGGCCACGGGTGCTCTTGATCCTGTGGCTGATTTTGGACTGTGCTGCTCGCAGCTGCTGATGAAT
CACATACTTCCTCCATTTTCTTCCACTGATTGACTGTTATAATTTCCCTAATTTCCAGGTCAAGGTGCTG
TGCATTGTGGTAATAGATGTGACATGACGTCACTTCCAAAGGACCAATGAACATGTCTGACCAATTTCAT
ATAATGTGAAAACGATTTTCATAGGCAGAATAAATAACATTTAAATTAAACTGGGCATCAGCGCAATTCA
ATTGGTTTGGTAATAGCAAGGGAAAATAGAATGAAGTGATCTCCAAAAAATAAGTACTTTTTGACTGTAA
ATAAAATTGTAAGGAGTAAAAAGTACTTTTTTTTCTAAAAAAATGTAATTAAGTAAAAGTAAAAGTATTG
ATTTTTAATTGTACTCAAGTAAAGTAAAAATCCCCAAAAATAATACTTAAGTACAGTAATCAAGTAAAAT
TACTCAAGTACTTTACACCTCTGGTTCTTGACCCCCTACCTTCAGCAAGCCCAGCAGATCCACTAGTTCT
AGAGCGGCCGCCACCGCGGTGGAGCTCCAGCTTTTGTTCCCTTTAGTGAGGGTTAATTGCGCGCTTGGCG
TAATCATGGTCATAGCTGTTTCCTGTGTGAAATTGTTATCCGCTCACAATTCCACACAACATACGAGCCG
GAAGCATAAAGTGTAAAGCCTGGGGTGCCTAATGAGTGAGCTAACTCACATTAATTGCGTTGCGCTCACT
GCCCGCTTTCCAGTCGGGAAACCTGTCGTGCCAGCTGCATTAATGAATCGGCCAACGCGCGGGGAGAGGC
GGTTTGCGTATTGGGCGCTCTTCCGCTTCCTCGCTCACTGACTCGCTGCGCTCGGTCGTTCGGCTGCGGC
GAGCGGTATCAGCTCACTCAAAGGCGGTAATACGGTTATCCACAGAATCAGGGGATAACGCAGGAAAGAA
CATGTGAGCAAAAGGCCAGCAAAAGGCCAGGAACCGTAAAAAGGCCGCGTTGCTGGCGTTTTTCCATAGG
CTCCGCCCCCCTGACGAGCATCACAAAAATCGACGCTCAAGTCAGAGGTGGCGAAACCCGACAGGACTAT
AAAGATACCAGGCGTTTCCCCCTGGAAGCTCCCTCGTGCGCTCTCCTGTTCCGACCCTGCCGCTTACCGG
ATACCTGTCCGCCTTTCTCCCTTCGGGAAGCGTGGCGCTTTCTCATAGCTCACGCTGTAGGTATCTCAGT
TCGGTGTAGGTCGTTCGCTCCAAGCTGGGCTGTGTGCACGAACCCCCCGTTCAGCCCGACCGCTGCGCCT
TATCCGGTAACTATCGTCTTGAGTCCAACCCGGTAAGACACGACTTATCGCCACTGGCAGCAGCCACTGG
TAACAGGATTAGCAGAGCGAGGTATGTAGGCGGTGCTACAGAGTTCTTGAAGTGGTGGCCTAACTACGGC
TACACTAGAAGAACAGTATTTGGTATCTGCGCTCTGCTGAAGCCAGTTACCTTCGGAAAAAGAGTTGGTA
GCTCTTGATCCGGCAAACAAACCACCGCTGGTAGCGGTGGTTTTTTTGTTTGCAAGCAGCAGATTACGCG
CAGAAAAAAAGGATCTCAAGAAGATCCTTTGATCTTTTCTACGGGGTCTGACGCTCAGTGGAACGAAAAC
TCACGTTAAGGCATTTTGGTCATGAGATTATCAAAAAGGATCTTCACCTAGATCCTTTTAAATTAAAAAT
GAAGTTTTAAATCAATCTAAAGTATATATGAGTAAACTTGGTCTGACAGTTACCAATGCTTAATCAGTGA
GGCACCTATCTCAGCGATCTGTCTATTTCGTTCATCCATAGTTGCCTGACTCCCCGTCGTGTAGATAACT
ACGATACGGGAGGGCTTACCATCTGGCCCCAGTGCTGCAATGATACCGCGAGACCCACGCTCACCGGCTC
CAGATTTATCAGCAATAAACCAGCCAGCCGGAAGGGCCGAGCGCAGAAGTGGTCCTGCAACTTTATCCGC
CTCCATCCAGTCTATTAATTGTTGCCGGGAAGCTAGAGTAAGTAGTTCGCCAGTTAATAGTTTGCGCAAC
GTTGTTGCCATTGCTACAGGCATCGTGGTGTCACGCTCGTCGTTTGGTATGGCTTCATTCAGCTCCGGTT
CCCAACGATCAAGGCGAGTTACATGATCCCCCATGTTGTGCAAAAAAGCGGTTAGCTCCTTCGGTCCTCC
GATCGTTGTCAGAAGTAAGTTGGCCGCAGTGTTATCACTCATGGTTATGGCAGCACTGCATAATTCTCTT
ACTGTCATGCCATCCGTAAGATGCTTTTCTGTGACTGGTGAGTACTCAACCAAGTCATTCTGAGAATAGT
GTATGCGGCGACCGAGTTGCTCTTGCCCGGCGTCAATACGGGATAATACCGCGCCACATAGCAGAACTTT
AAAAGTGCTCATCATTGGAAAACGTTCTTCGGGGCGAAAACTCTCAAGGATCTTACCGCTGTTGAGATCC
AGTTCGATGTAACCCACTCGTGCACCCAACTGATCTTCAGCATCTTTTACTTTCACCAGCGTTTCTGGGT
GAGCAAAAACAGGAAGGCAAAATGCCGCAAAAAAGGGAATAAGGGCGACACGGAAATGTTGAATACTCAT
ACTCTTCCTTTTTCAATATTATTGAAGCATTTATCAGGGTTATTGTCTCATGAGCGGATACATATTTGAA
TGTATTTAGAAAAATAAACAAATAGGGGTTCCGCGCACATTTCCCCGAAAAGTGCCACCTAAATTGTAAG
CGTTAATATTTTGTTAAAATTCGCGTTAAATTTTTGTTAAATCAGCTCATTTTTTAACCAATAGGCCGAA
ATCGGCAAAATCCCTTATAAATCAAAAGAATAGACCGAGATAGGGT
[37 nt withheld, positions 4597-4633]
AAAGAACGTGGACTCCAACGTCAAAGG
[32 nt withheld, positions 4661-4692]
GCTGGCTAAGAACTCATCAGCCTCCCCGGTCCATCTACCCACGTACCAATGCACCAATTGGCCACAATGA
CGGCTACTACATGGTGCCATTCCTTCCTCTTTATAGGAATGGAGACTACCTCCTGTCCAACAATGCTCTT
GGATACGAGTACGCCTACCTGTTGGACCCAGGTCATTGCACAACACCAGAAATGCCCTCTGATCTGCAAA
AGACGTGAATATCTGTTCAGACACCCATATCCACTCTGTTCCACACAGGTCAGAGGTTTGTCCAGGAGTT
CTTGACAGAGGTGTAAAAAGTACTCAAAAATTTTACTCAAGTGAAAGTACAAGTACTTAGGGAAAATTTT
ACTCAATTAAAAGTAAAAGTATCTGGCTAGAATCTTACTTGAGTAAAAGTAAAAAAGTACTCCATTAAAA
TTGTACTTGAGTATTAAGGAAGTAAAAGTAAAAGCAAGAAAGAAAACTAGAGATTCTTGTTTAAGCTTTT
AATCTCAAAAAACATTAAATGAAATGCATACAAGGTTTTATCCTGCTTTAGAACTGTTTGTATTTAATTA
TCAAACTATAAGACAGACAATCTAATGCCAGTACACGCTACTCAAAGTTGTAAAACCTCAGATTTAACTT
CAGTAGAAGCTGATTCTCAAAATTGTTAGTGTCAAGCCTAGCTCTTTTGGGGCTGAAAAGCAATCCTGCA
GTGCTGAAAAGCCTCTCACAGGCAGCCGATGCGGGAAGAGGTGTATTAGTCTTGATAGAGAGGCTGCAAA
TAGCAGGAAACGTGAGCAGAGACTCCCTGGTGTCTGAAACACAGGCCAGATGGGCCCTCGAGCAGGAAAC
AGCTATGACCATGATTACGCCAAGCTATCAACTTTGTATAGAAAAGTTGGCACGCGCAGATTCCGTGTGG
GCCTGGTAATATCTTACCATTTTAAGCTATTTTAAGATTAGGGAAAAAAATTAAATAAAACTACTTTAAA
ATTACTTTCCTTAAAAAGCAACATATTTATTTAGTTTTTGTTTAACTGGCTCAAGATTGTAATATTTTAC
TTTTACATGTTTTTTTAAGTACCTAAATGTGTTCAAAAGTAAAGTATGTTATTGTTTTTTTTTTTTAATG
TTAGCTAAGCTTTAAATTGTAATATATTACTTTTAAAAGTGACTTTTTAAAAATGTAAATAAAAAAGTAA
CTATAAATGTGTAATGCATGTTATTTCTGTGGGTTTTTAATTTTCATCTCAACTGGGCTTACAATTTTAA
CATAATAAAAATCAAATCAAATCAAATCAGGCCCTTATTTGTCACATACACTCTTGTATACTGAAATAAA
CTAAATGTTGAGAAAAATTTAAATACACCAAAATAACGCATACCTTTTTTGTAATTACCTAAGTAAAACA
TTTAGTTCCTTTTTTAAGTGACTCAAGATTGTAATCTATTAATTGTAAAAGATAAAACTAGTGATCAATC
TGACGTGCTTCTATGCAGCCTGTGAGATTAATTGTGATGTTTAATTATTAAACAATTTAAATGGATCAAA
CATTTCACATGTGCTTATTGTGTCCAACAAAACCAGCAGAAGCACTTAAAAATATTGCATGACAACATGA
GTTTTTAATGTAAATTATATATACTTCCTAAACGAAGTTAATCATATTTCTAAAATAATAATGTCATTGA
AATATTTAAATAAATGATAAGCTTTAGTTGATTCAACATAAAATTGAAAGCAATAAGGACTTTTTTTTTT
TACAGCGGTGAAGCAAAAGCATGTAATAATCATATAATATAATAAATAAATAAATAAATAATGGCTCTTG
GTGCAAATATGAACACTTTAAATAAATATAGAATAAATATGATCAATAAGTCATAACGATGTGTTTTATG
TTGATTATAATTTAAACATGTTTCTAACGCAAGTTTTAAAAACTGTTTTAAAGTATTATTTTAAGTTATA
AGATCAATTTGACTCAACATTTTGTAGTGAAAATATGTTGTGTAAAATTAATATAATATACACTATAAAA
ATGCAGGGTTCCACACAATACATTAATGTTGTCCCAACACAAATCGATTAAGTTAACAAATATATGTGGA
TTGAACATAAAAAATTAAGTTGTCCCAATGAAATCTCAAGAATTGTGTTGTTTCAGCTCATTTTAAATAA
GTAGTTTTAACAAGTAAAAAATAACATATTTTTGAGTGTGTATATATATATATTACAAAATATAATAATA
TAAAATGTAAAAGATATAAACCATGCTACATATATTTAAGAGCTATTTTGCACATTACTTTTTTGCAAGC
CATTTTAGTGTTTTTTTTACAAATATATATTAGCTAAATATACAATATCTTAAATATACAATTAATCAGA
CATGCAATTAATGCATTTAACCTACATAAAAATACATGATCAACATATGTTTTATGCTGATTACAACTAA
ATCAAACGTAATGAAATTAATTTATAAAAGCGATTTAAATATGTCAATATTTTAAGTTAAAATCACTTGA
AACCTACTATAAATGAACTTAAATTAAAAAAATCTCCTTTAATTCCAATGCAACAGTGTTGTTTTTTCAG
CTGAGGACCCCCGGTGCAGATGGTTGGCCCCCGGCCCGCTATTCTAAGGAAGCCTTTCTTAATTTTAGGG
CGGCGCTGCATGCGCTCAGATCAGATTCACGGGTGGAGAGGGTTATTTTCTCTTTTTTATTTTTTCTTGC
CTGCTCATATTTGGGCCTGTGTGAACCCCAGGCTCCGCCTCGGCCCCCAGGAGCCGCTCTTATTTAAAGG
GGATCCTCGCCTTCAGTCTTCGTCCCAGTGGAAGCATCAGTCTTGTGATAACAACTTGGTGAGTCCTACA
GACCAGCGCTCGACTCTAGGCTTTAAATGCATTGATTTCTCTGGATTAGCTACCGGGAGAGTTTTAACTT
TGCTTATTAGTCTTGTGCTCGAACTGCTAGGTTTAAAGAGTGTTTTCTCTAATGCATGCATGAAGCGACA
GCTGAAAACCAGAAATAGAGCGTTTGTCCTCCTGTTAAACTCTAGCCTTTCTTTGGCATTTGTCAGTCCG
AGTCTTCAGCTGCCGGCAGGAGATTGGGTTTCAGTAACACTTGCTGAGCACAAACTACACGTGCTTTCTT
CAGATTTAATTCATTATTAATCATTCTAGATTTAAATGATGTTCTTACTCATTGCTGATTATTTTAGCCT
TGCGGAGCAGATTAAATGAGCACGTGTTTCATTAAGATTGATTTAAATATAATTAATATTTCACCACTGT
AGTTTTAAAATTGCCTTCTAAGTCATGGTTGATTTTTAATAGGTATCGGCTCTAATTAGATTACTATTTT
GGTTTTTAAATGTTATTTCTATTTCATTTGTAGGCTCGTTTTTAATGTGATTTTATTAGATTCTAGTTTT
AAAATCATCTCTTAGCCTTAATGAGCAGACTGAATGAACATGTTTCATTAAGATTAACTTCATTATAATG
AATTATTTAATCATTCTAGTGGGTTATAAATCAGCTCTATTTAAATTAATTGTCGTGTTTATTTCTATTT
AATTTTTGATTATTTTTTCAGGGTCGTTTTTATGTGATTTTTTCCCGTTTCTAATTTTAAACTAATTGTT
TGATTTTTATATGATTCGACTCTTTTTAAATGAATTGTTTTGCTTTTTTTATTGAGCATATATATATTAT
ACAATTTCAATCAACAATTGTTGTGCTTTTTAAATGTTGTTTCTATTTCATTTCTAGGGTCGATTTTATT
CGATTCTAGTTTTAAAATCGTGATTTTTAACTTCTAACCTTACTGAGCAGACTGAATGAACATGTTTCAT
CAAGATTAACTTCATTATAGTTAATTATTGAATCGTGCTAGTGGTTTATAAATCAGCTCTATTTAAATTA
ATCATCATCATTATTTCTATTTAATTTTTATTATTTCTTTAGGATTATTTTTATGTGATTTTTTTCACGT
TCTAGTTTTAAACTCAATGCTCATTACTGCTCACCCTTGCTGAGCAGTCTTTCGTTAAGATTAAATTAAT
TAATAACCATTCTAGTTTTAAAACAGTGTCTTAAGGCATAGCTGATATTTTACAAGTTTACTATTTAATA
TATCTCCTTTCTTTTTTTAGGGTCGATTTCATCTGATTTGATTAATTTTTATTATCTTCACTAAGCTTTT
TGTTCTAGGTTTTATTCTCAGTATTATTACTGTTATATTTGAACTGAATTTCTCCTCATAGTTTATTCAT
TTTATTTATTTATTTTTTGTTTATTCGCTATTTTGTATTTTAGTTTTTAATTAGAAATTTTATTAGAATC
GTTTTGAACTAGTTTTTATGCACTCTAACATTAATATTAAATCATAACTATTATTTTTATTATAATTTAT
TTGTGTTTATCTTTTTGTGTAGCTTTCATGTGTTTTTATTTTAGTTTTATTATGTTTGCATTGAATTTTT
TGGACTAGTTTATATAACGATATACAGAAAAGCCATGACAACAAATGTTTTTATAATACCTATTAAGTAT
AAGCTAATCAGATTTCCACTATTCTGTTCAAAGTTAACATTATTAGCCATTCTGATGGATCATTTGACAT
TTGTCATATGTCTTTATGAACACTGCTCTTTCAGATGCCACTTTTAAAGCTGTTTTTTACAGTAAATGAA
CGTTTATTATTATGACATTATTTCCTAAGGCCTCTAGAGTACAGCAGGATGTGGCGTGTGCATTACCGTG
TAATTATGCTGACTGTAAATGTGCATTTATAGACTGTCAGCATGTCTGACTGTGCGCTGTTGTGATTGGT
CCTGCACAGACCAAG
Features (pLannotate 1.2.2; 21 found; start..end, strand, type, name):
      2..22      +  protein_bind   attB1: mutant version of attB; core recombination site for the Gateway® BP reaction BP Clonase™
     32..727     +  CDS            mKate2: mKate2 is a basic (constitutively fluorescent) red fluorescent protein published in 2009, derived from Entacmaea quadricolor. It is reported to be a rapidly-maturing monomer with moderate acid sensitivity.
    729..753     -  protein_bind   attB2: mutant version of attB; recombination site for the Gateway® BP reaction BP Clonase™
    755..1354    +  CDS            RAB24: RAB24_HUMAN - Experimental evidence at protein level: Swiss-Prot protein existence level 1. May be involved in autophagy-related processes. From Homo sapiens (Human).
   1361..1381    -  protein_bind   attB3: mutant version of attB; core recombination site for the Gateway® BP reaction BP Clonase™
   1385..1405    +  CDS            lacZα (fragment): LacZα fragment of β-galactosidase; lacZ fragment
   1421..1555    -  polyA_signal   SV40 poly(A) signal: SV40 polyadenylation signal
   1578..1661    -  CDS            large T antigen (fragment): large T antigen from SV40 (simian virus 40)
   2227..2267    -  misc_feature   MCS (fragment): pBluescript multiple cloning site
   2280..2298    -  promoter       T3 promoter: promoter for bacteriophage T3 RNA polymerase
   2343..2359    -  protein_bind   lac operator: The lac repressor binds to the lac operator to inhibit transcription in E. coli. This inhibition can be relieved by adding lactose or isopropyl-β-D-thiogalactopyranoside (IPTG). lac repressor encoded by lacI
   2367..2397    -  promoter       lac promoter: promoter for the E. coli lac operon
   2412..2433    -  protein_bind   CAP binding site: CAP binding activates transcription in the presence of cAMP. E. coli catabolite activator protein
   2446..2538    -  CDS            lacI (fragment): lac repressor; lacI; The lac repressor binds to the lac operator to inhibit transcription in E. coli. This inhibition can be relieved by adding lactose or isopropyl-β-D-thiogalactopyranoside (IPTG).
   2721..3309    -  rep_origin     ori: high-copy-number ColE1/pMB1/pBR322/pUC origin of replication
   3480..4340    -  CDS            AmpR: β-lactamase; bla; confers resistance to ampicillin, carbenicillin, and related antibiotics
   4341..4445    -  promoter       AmpR promoter: bla
   4471..4692    -  rep_origin     M13 ori (fragment) (sequence partly withheld): M13 bacteriophage origin of replication; arrow indicates direction of (+) strand synthesis
   4692..4979    +  CDS            tyr (fragment) (sequence partly withheld): TYRO_ORYLA - Also known as tyro. Experimental evidence at transcript level: Swiss-Prot protein existence level 2. This is a copper-containing oxidase that functions in the formation of pigments such as melanins and other polyphenolic compounds. From Oryzias latipes (Japanese rice fish) (Japanese killifish).
   5561..5581    +  protein_bind   attB4: mutant version of attB; core recombination site for the Gateway® BP reaction BP Clonase™
   6482..6498    -  promoter       copia promoter (fragment): strong promoter from the Drosophila transposable element copia (Sinclair et al., 1986)
