[The description below was written by a language model from this plasmid's Addgene catalogue record and pLannotate feature annotations shown in this document.]
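Description:
actc1b-mKate2-rab24 is a 9,537 nt zebrafish expression plasmid assembled by multisite Gateway cloning for muscle-specific production of a red fluorescent Rab24 fusion protein. It is maintained in E. coli at high copy through a ColE1/pUC-type origin and selected with ampicillin via the β-lactamase gene and its own promoter. The catalogue names pDONR p2R-p3 as the backbone, but the sequenced plasmid carries attB1, attB2, attB3 and attB4 sites together with AmpR and pBluescript-derived remnants (partial MCS, T3 promoter, lac promoter/operator, M13 ori fragment). This is the layout of a completed recombination product in a destination vector rather than a donor or entry clone. The listed backbone probably refers to the entry vector that supplied rab24, although the record does not say so.

The payload reads mKate2, a rapidly maturing monomeric red fluorescent protein, between attB1 and attB2, followed directly by the zebrafish rab24 coding sequence between attB2 and attB3. mKate2 therefore sits at the N terminus of the small GTPase, joined through the translated attB2 linker. The annotation tool matched the insert to human RAB24 by homology, whereas the catalogue gives the species as D. rerio. An SV40 polyadenylation signal lies downstream of attB3. The actc1b promoter implied by the name and purpose is not annotated, but the roughly 4 kb of largely unlabelled sequence between attB4 and attB1 is where a 5′ promoter element would sit. A short copia promoter hit in this region is probably spurious. A medaka tyrosinase-like fragment next to the M13 ori is also detected, and its role is not stated. The associated study used such constructs in an in vivo cell biological screen of T-tubule formation in zebrafish muscle.
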