Addgene plasmid #109613: actc1b-mKate2-rab24
Purpose: Muscle specific zebrafish expression of mKate2 fused to rab24
Depositing lab: Rob Parton. Depositing organization: University of Queensland, Institute for Molecular Bioscience. Publication: In vivo cell biological screening identifies an endocytic capture mechanism for T-tubule formation. Hall TE, Martel N, Ariotti N, Xiong Z, Lo HP, Ferguson C, Rae J, Lim YW, Parton RG. Nat Commun. 2020 Jul 24;11(1):3711. doi: 10.1038/s41467-020-17486-w. PubMed 32709891.
Backbone
  Vector backbone: pDONR p2R-p3
  Vector type: Zebrafish plasmids
Growth in bacteria
  Bacterial resistance: Ampicillin, 100 μg/mL
  Growth temperature: 37°C
  Growth strain: DH5alpha
  Copy number: High Copy
Gene/Insert
  Gene/Insert name: rab24
  Species: D. rerio (zebrafish)
  Entrez Gene: rab24 (a.k.a. im:7142760, im:7155843, zgc:112047)
  Tag / fusion protein: mKate2 (N terminal on insert)
  Cloning method: Gateway Cloning
Terms and licenses: Academic/Nonprofit Terms; Industry Terms: Not Available to Industry
How to cite: actc1b-mKate2-rab24 was a gift from Rob Parton (Addgene plasmid # 109613 ; http://n2t.net/addgene:109613 ; RRID:Addgene_109613)
